>Addgene plasmid #217913 | T40A+Q54A | addgene full sequence | sequence record 437015 | Addgene NGS Result
GTCGAGAAATCATAAAAAATTTATTTGCTTTGTGAGCGGATAACAATTATAATAGATTCAATTGTGAGCG
GATAACAATTTCACACAGAATTCATTAAAGAGGAGAAATTAACTATGAGAGGATCGCATCACCATCACCA
TCACGGATCCGGTCGTGGTGACTCTGGCTCAGGTTCGGGTAGTGGGAGCGGCTCTGGCAGCGGTGCGCCG
CAAATGCTGCGTGAACTGCAGGAAGCCAATGCCGCGCTTCAGGATGTGCGGGAATTGCTTCGTCAAGCGG
TCAAGGAGATAACGTTCTTGAAGAACACCGTCATGGAGTCGGATGCGTCTGGCTCCGGAAGCGGAAGTGG
TTCTGGTAGCGTCGACGGCTCCCCGGCTGGCAGCCCGACCAGCACTGAAGAGGGCACGAGCGAGTCGGCG
ACCCCGGAGTCTGGTCCGGGCACCTCCACCGAACCGTCTGAGGGCAGCGCACCGGGTAGCCCGGCCGGTA
GCCCTACCAGCACCGAAGAGGGTACCAGCACGGAACCGAGCGAAGGCTCGGCACCGGGTACGAGCACCGA
GCCGTCCGAGGGTTCCGCGCCAGGTACCAGCGAGAGCGCAACGCCGGAGTCCGGTCCGGGCAGCGAACCA
GCGACCAGCGGCAGCGAAACGCCGGGTTCAGAGCCGGCGACGAGCGGTAGCGAGACTCCGGGCAGCCCGG
CTGGTAGCCCGACGTCCACCGAAGAAGGCACCAGCGAAAGCGCCACCCCGGAGAGCGGTCCTGGTACGTC
TACCGAGCCATCTGAGGGTAGCGCGCCGCTCGAGTCAGGTTCGGGTAGTGGGAGCGGCTCTGGCAGCGGT
GCGCCGCAAATGCTGCGTGAACTGCAGGAAGCCAATGCCGCGCTTCAGGATGTGCGGGAATTGCTTCGTC
AAGCGGTCAAGGAGATAACGTTCTTGAAGAACACCGTCATGGAGTCGGATGCGTCCGGATCTGGCTCCGG
AAGCGGAAGTGGTTCTGGTAGCGGTCGTGGTGACTCTCATCACCATCACCATCACAAGCTTAATTAGCTG
AGCTTGGACTCCTGTTGATAGATCCAGTAATGACCTCAGAACTCCATCTGGATTTGTTCAGAACGCTCGG
TTGCCGCCGGGCGTTTTTTATTGGTGAGAATCCAAGCTAGCTTGGCGAGATTTTCAGGAGCTAAGGAAGC
TAAAATGGAGAAAAAAATCACTGGATATACCACCGTTGATATATCCCAATGGCATCGTAAAGAACATTTT
GAGGCATTTCAGTCAGTTGCTCAATGTACCTATAACCAGACCGTTCAGCTGGATATTACGGCCTTTTTAA
AGACCGTAAAGAAAAATAAGCACAAGTTTTATCCGGCCTTTATTCACATTCTTGCCCGCCTGATGAATGC
TCATCCGGAATTTCGTATGGCAATGAAAGACGGTGAGCTGGTGATATGGGATAGTGTTCACCCTTGTTAC
ACCGTTTTCCATGAGCAAACTGAAACGTTTTCATCGCTCTGGAGTGAATACCACGACGATTTCCGGCAGT
TTCTACACATATATTCGCAAGATGTGGCGTGTTACGGTGAAAACCTGGCCTATTTCCCTAAAGGGTTTAT
TGAGAATATGTTTTTCGTCTCAGCCAATCCCTGGGTGAGTTTCACCAGTTTTGATTTAAACGTGGCCAAT
ATGGACAACTTCTTCGCCCCCGTTTTCACCATGGGCAAATATTATACGCAAGGCGACAAGGTGCTGATGC
CGCTGGCGATTCAGGTTCATCATGCCGTTTGTGATGGCTTCCATGTCGGCAGAATGCTTAATGAATTACA
ACAGTACTGCGATGAGTGGCAGGGCGGGGCGTAATTTTTTTAAGGCAGTTATTGGTGCCCTTAAACGCCT
GGGGTAATGACTCTCTAGCTTGAGGCATCAAATAAAACGAAAGGCTCAGTCGAAAGACTGGGCCTTTCGT
TTTATCTGTTGTTTGTCGGTGAACGCTCTCCTGAGTAGGACAAATCCGCCCTCTAGATTACGTGCAGTCG
ATGATAAGCTGTCAAACATGAGAATTGTGCCTAATGAGTGAGCTAACTTACATTAATTGCGTTGCGCTCA
CTGCCCGCTTTCCAGTCGGGAAACCTGTCGTGCCAGCTGCATTAATGAATCGGCCAACGCGCGGGGAGAG
GCGGTTTGCGTATTGGGCGCCAGGGTGGTTTTTCTTTTCACCAGTGAGACGGGCAACAGCTGATTGCCCT
TCACCGCCTGGCCCTGAGAGAGTTGCAGCAAGCGGTCCACGCTGGTTTGCCCCAGCAGGCGAAAATCCTG
TTTGATGGTGGTTAACGGCGGGATATAACATGAGCTGTCTTCGGTATCGTCGTATCCCACTACCGAGATA
TCCGCACCAACGCGCAGCCCGGACTCGGTAATGGCGCGCATTGCGCCCAGCGCCATCTGATCGTTGGCAA
CCAGCATCGCAGTGGGAACGATGCCCTCATTCAGCATTTGCATGGTTTGTTGAAAACCGGACATGGCACT
CCAGTCGCCTTCCCGTTCCGCTATCGGCTGAATTTGATTGCGAGTGAGATATTTATGCCAGCCAGCCAGA
CGCAGACGCGCCGAGACAGAACTTAATGGGCCCGCTAACAGCGCGATTTGCTGGTGACCCAATGCGACCA
GATGCTCCACGCCCAGTCGCGTACCGTCTTCATGGGAGAAAATAATACTGTTGATGGGTGTCTGGTCAGA
GACATCAAGAAATAACGCCGGAACATTAGTGCAGGCAGCTTCCACAGCAATGGCATCCTGGTCATCCAGC
GGATAGTTAATGATCAGCCCACTGACGCGTTGCGCGAGAAGATTGTGCACCGCCGCTTTACAGGCTTCGA
CGCCGCTTCGTTCTACCATCGACACCACCACGCTGGCACCCAGTTGATCGGCGCGAGATTTAATCGCCGC
GACAATTTGCGACGGCGCGTGCAGGGCCAGACTGGAGGTGGCAACGCCAATCAGCAACGACTGTTTGCCC
GCCAGTTGTTGTGCCACGCGGTTGGGAATGTAATTCAGCTCCGCCATCGCCGCTTCCACTTTTTCCCGCG
TTTTCGCAGAAACGTGGCTGGCCTGGTTCACCACGCGGGAAACGGTCTGATAAGAGACACCGGCATACTC
TGCGACATCGTATAACGTTACTGGTTTCACATTCACCACCCTGAATTGACTCTCTTCCGGGCGCTATCAT
GCCATACCGCGAAAGGTTTTGCACCATTCGATGGTGTCGGAATTTCGGGCAGCGTTGGGTCCTGGCCACG
GGTGCGCATGATCTAGAGCTGCCTCGCGCGTTTCGGTGATGACGGTGAAAACCTCTGACACATGCAGCTC
CCGGAGACGGTCACAGCTTGTCTGTAAGCGGATGCCGGGAGCAGACAAGCCCGTCAGGGCGCGTCAGCGG
GTGTTGGCGGGTGTCGGGGCGCAGCCATGACCCAGTCACGTAGCGATAGCGGAGTGTATACTGGCTTAAC
TATGCGGCATCAGAGCAGATTGTACTGAGAGTGCACCATATGCGGTGTGAAATACCGCACAGATGCGTAA
GGAGAAAATACCGCATCAGGCGCTCTTCCGCTTCCTCGCTCACTGACTCGCTGCGCTCGGTCGTTCGGCT
GCGGCGAGCGGTATCAGCTCACTCAAAGGCGGTAATACGGTTATCCACAGAATCAGGGGATAACGCAGGA
AAGAACATGTGAGCAAAAGGCCAGCAAAAGGCCAGGAACCGTAAAAAGGCCGCGTTGCTGGCGTTTTTCC
ATAGGCTCCGCCCCCCTGACGAGCATCACAAAAATCGACGCTCAAGTCAGAGGTGGCGAAACCCGACAGG
ACTATAAAGATACCAGGCGTTTCCCCCTGGAAGCTCCCTCGTGCGCTCTCCTGTTCCGACCCTGCCGCTT
ACCGGATACCTGTCCGCCTTTCTCCCTTCGGGAAGCGTGGCGCTTTCTCATAGCTCACGCTGTAGGTATC
TCAGTTCGGTGTAGGTCGTTCGCTCCAAGCTGGGCTGTGTGCACGAACCCCCCGTTCAGCCCGACCGCTG
CGCCTTATCCGGTAACTATCGTCTTGAGTCCAACCCGGTAAGACACGACTTATCGCCACTGGCAGCAGCC
ACTGGTAACAGGATTAGCAGAGCGAGGTATGTAGGCGGTGCTACAGAGTTCTTGAAGTGGTGGCCTAACT
ACGGCTACACTAGAAGGACAGTATTTGGTATCTGCGCTCTGCTGAAGCCAGTTACCTTCGGAAAAAGAGT
TGGTAGCTCTTGATCCGGCAAACAAACCACCGCTGGTAGCGGTGGTTTTTTTGTTTGCAAGCAGCAGATT
ACGCGCAGAAAAAAAGGATCTCAAGAAGATCCTTTGATCTTTTCTACGGGGTCTGACGCTCAGTGGAACG
AAAACTCACGTTAAGGGATTTTGGTCATGAGATTATCAAAAAGGATCTTCACCTAGATCCTTTTAAATTA
AAAATGAAGTTTTAAATCAATCTAAAGTATATATGAGTAAACTTGGTCTGACAGTTACCAATGCTTAATC
AGTGAGGCACCTATCTCAGCGATCTGTCTATTTCGTTCATCCATAGTTGCCTGACTCCCCGTCGTGTAGA
TAACTACGATACGGGAGGGCTTACCATCTGGCCCCAGTGCTGCAATGATACCGCGAGACCCACGCTCACC
GGCTCCAGATTTATCAGCAATAAACCAGCCAGCCGGAAGGGCCGAGCGCAGAAGTGGTCCTGCAACTTTA
TCCGCCTCCATCCAGTCTATTAATTGTTGCCGGGAAGCTAGAGTAAGTAGTTCGCCAGTTAATAGTTTGC
GCAACGTTGTTGCCATTGCTACAGGCATCGTGGTGTCACGCTCGTCGTTTGGTATGGCTTCATTCAGCTC
CGGTTCCCAACGATCAAGGCGAGTTACATGATCCCCCATGTTGTGCAAAAAAGCGGTTAGCTCCTTCGGT
CCTCCGATCGTTGTCAGAAGTAAGTTGGCCGCAGTGTTATCACTCATGGTTATGGCAGCACTGCATAATT
CTCTTACTGTCATGCCATCCGTAAGATGCTTTTCTGTGACTGGTGAGTACTCAACCAAGTCATTCTGAGA
ATAGTGTATGCGGCGACCGAGTTGCTCTTGCCCGGCGTCAATACGGGATAATACCGCGCCACATAGCAGA
ACTTTAAAAGTGCTCATCATTGGAAAACGTTCTTCGGGGCGAAAACTCTCAAGGATCTTACCGCTGTTGA
GATCCAGTTCGATGTAACCCACTCGTGCACCCAACTGATCTTCAGCATCTTTTACTTTCACCAGCGTTTC
TGGGTGAGCAAAAACAGGAAGGCAAAATGCCGCAAAAAAGGGAATAAGGGCGACACGGAAATGTTGAATA
CTCATACTCTTCCTTTTTCAATATTATTGAAGCATTTATCAGGGTTATTGTCTCATGAGCGGATACATAT
TTGAATGTATTTAGAAAAATAAACAAATAGGGGTTCCGCGCACATTTCCCCGAAAAGTGCCACCTGACGT
CTAAGAAACCATTATTATCATGACATTAACCTATAAAAATAGGCGTATCACGAGGCCCTTTCGTCTTCAC
Features (pLannotate 1.2.2; 19 found; start..end, strand, type, name):
     10..54      +  promoter       T5 promoter: bacteriophage T5 promoter for E. coli RNA polymerase, with embedded lac operator
     62..78      +  protein_bind   lac operator: The lac repressor binds to the lac operator to inhibit transcription in E. coli. This inhibition can be relieved by adding lactose or isopropyl-β-D-thiogalactopyranoside (IPTG). lac repressor encoded by lacI
    127..144     +  CDS            7xHis (fragment): 6xHis affinity tag
    205..333     +  CDS            Comp (fragment): COMP_MOUSE - Experimental evidence at protein level: Swiss-Prot protein existence level 1. May play a role in the structural integrity of cartilage via its interaction with other extracellular matrix proteins such as the collagens and fibronectin. Can mediate the interaction of chondrocytes with the cartilage extracellular matrix through interaction with cell surface integrin receptors. Could play a role in the pathogenesis of osteoarthritis. Potent suppressor of apoptosis in both primary chondrocytes and transformed cells. Suppresses apoptosis by blocking the activation of caspase-3 and by in
    784..969     +  CDS            COMP (fragment): COMP_HUMAN - Experimental evidence at protein level: Swiss-Prot protein existence level 1. May play a role in the structural integrity of cartilage via its interaction with other extracellular matrix proteins such as the collagens and fibronectin. Can mediate the interaction of chondrocytes with the cartilage extracellular matrix through interaction with cell surface integrin receptors. Could play a role in the pathogenesis of osteoarthritis. Potent suppressor of apoptosis in both primary chondrocytes and transformed cells. Suppresses apoptosis by blocking the activation of caspase-3 and by in
   1018..1035    +  CDS            7xHis (fragment): 6xHis affinity tag
   1057..1151    +  terminator     lambda t0 terminator: transcription terminator from phage lambda
   1166..1194    +  promoter       cat promoter (fragment): promoter of the E. coli cat gene encoding chloramphenicol acetyltransferase
   1195..1851    +  CDS            cat: CAT_ECOLX - Experimental evidence at protein level: Swiss-Prot protein existence level 1. This enzyme is an effector of chloramphenicol resistance in bacteria. From Escherichia coli. This protein is used as a marker in many commonly used cloning vectors, such as pACYC184.
   1919..2005    +  terminator     rrnB T1 terminator: Escherichia coli rrnB; transcription terminator T1 from the E. coli rrnB gene
   2028..2045    -  promoter       tet promoter (fragment): E. coli promoter for tetracycline efflux protein gene
   2064..2085    -  protein_bind   CAP binding site: CAP binding activates transcription in the presence of cAMP. E. coli catabolite activator protein
   2098..3180    -  CDS            lacI: lac repressor; lacI; The lac repressor binds to the lac operator to inhibit transcription in E. coli. This inhibition can be relieved by adding lactose or isopropyl-β-D-thiogalactopyranoside (IPTG).
   3181..3258    -  promoter       lacIq promoter: lacI (mutant); In the lacIq allele, a single base change in the promoter boosts expression of the lacI gene about 10-fold.
   3307..3348    +  CDS            rop (fragment): Rop protein, which maintains plasmids at low copy number; rop
   3450..3590    +  misc_feature   bom: basis of mobility region from pBR322
   3776..4364    -  rep_origin     ori: high-copy-number ColE1/pMB1/pBR322/pUC origin of replication
   4535..5395    -  CDS            AmpR: β-lactamase; bla; confers resistance to ampicillin, carbenicillin, and related antibiotics
   5396..5500    -  promoter       AmpR promoter: bla
