[The description below was written by a language model from this plasmid's Addgene catalogue record and pLannotate feature annotations shown in this document.]
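Description:
T40A+Q54A is a bacterial expression plasmid built on the pQE-30 backbone that encodes a mutant version of PXP, a synthetic hydrogel-forming protein. The 5.6 kb plasmid replicates in E. coli from a ColE1/pMB1-type origin and is selected with ampicillin through the β-lactamase (AmpR) gene. The feature table also shows a pBR322 bom region, a fragment of rop, and a chloramphenicol acetyltransferase (cat) coding sequence preceded by only a fragment of its promoter and followed by the rrnB T1 terminator. Chloramphenicol is not listed as a selection marker in the record.

The 933 bp insert is transcribed from the phage T5 promoter, which carries an embedded lac operator and is followed by a second one. Transcription ends at the lambda t0 terminator. A lacI gene driven by the lacIq promoter sits on the same plasmid, so expression is repressed by plasmid-encoded lac repressor and can be induced with IPTG. The open reading frame has 6xHis tags at both termini for metal-affinity purification. Near each end it contains a segment that the annotation software matches to cartilage oligomeric matrix protein (COMP); these correspond to the two coil domains named in the record. The central stretch between them is unannotated. The associated publication title indicates that these hydrogels are XTEN-based, although the record does not explicitly map that segment.

Each coil carries threonine-to-alanine and glutamine-to-alanine substitutions, recorded at residues 41 and 253 and at residues 55 and 267 of the full protein. They are intended to alter the coiled-coil interaction. According to the record and the publication title, the construct is used to produce recombinant protein for hydrogels with tunable viscoelasticity, aimed at injectable cell therapies.
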