Addgene plasmid #217913: T40A+Q54A
Purpose: A plasmid encoding the hydrogel-forming protein PXP with both the T40A and Q54A coil mutations
Depositing lab: Cole DeForest. Depositing organization: University of Washington. Publication: Genetically Encoded XTEN-based Hydrogels with Tunable Viscoelasticity and Biodegradability for Injectable Cell Therapies. Bennett JI, Boit MO, Gregorio NE, Zhang F, Kibler RD, Hoye JW, Prado O, Rapp PB, Murry CE, Stevens KR, DeForest CA. Adv Sci (Weinh). 2024 Mar 13:e2301708. doi: 10.1002/advs.202301708. PubMed 38477407.
Backbone
  Vector backbone: pQE-30
  Backbone size w/o insert (bp): 4667
  Total vector size (bp): 5600
  Vector type: Bacterial Expression
Growth in bacteria
  Bacterial resistance: Ampicillin, 100 μg/mL
  Growth temperature: 37°C
  Growth strain: DH5alpha
  Copy number: Unknown
Gene/Insert
  Gene/Insert name: PXP T40A+Q54A
  Species: Synthetic
  Insert size (bp): 933
  Mutation: Threonine at position 41 and 253 mutated to Alanine, Glutamine at position 55 and 267 mutated to Alanine, changes occur in each of the two coils in order to alter the coiled-coil interaction
  Promoter: T5
  Tag / fusion protein: 6x His (N and C term)
  Cloning method: Other
  Sequencing primers: 5′ pQE promoter
Terms and licenses: Academic/Nonprofit Terms; Industry Terms: Not Available to Industry
How to cite: T40A+Q54A was a gift from Cole DeForest (Addgene plasmid # 217913 ; http://n2t.net/addgene:217913 ; RRID:Addgene_217913)
